>Addgene plasmid #211356 | pRK5R 99xGly | addgene full sequence | sequence record 489514 | Addgene Long Read Sequencing Result
TTTCCATAGGCTCCGCCCCCCTGACGAGCATCACAAAAATCGACGCTCAAGTCAGAGGTGGCGAAACCCG
ACAGGACTATAAAGATACCAGGCGTTTCCCCCTGGAAGCTCCCTCGTGCGCTCTCCTGTTCCGACCCTGC
CGCTTACCGGATACCTGTCCGCCTTTCTCCCTTCGGGAAGCGTGGCGCTTTCTCATAGCTCACGCTGTAG
GTATCTCAGTTCGGTGTAGGTCGTTCGCTCCAAGCTGGGCTGTGTGCACGAACCCCCCGTTCAGCCCGAC
CGCTGCGCCTTATCCGGTAACTATCGTCTTGAGTCCAACCCGGTAAGACACGACTTATCGCCACTGGCAG
CAGCCACTGGTAACAGGATTAGCAGAGCGAGGTATGTAGGCGGTGCTACAGAGTTCTTGAAGTGGTGGCC
TAACTACGGCTACACTAGAAGAACAGTATTTGGTATCTGCGCTCTGCTGAAGCCAGTTACCTTCGGAAAA
AGAGTTGGTAGCTCTTGATCCGGCAAACAAACCACCGCTGGTAGCGGTGGTTTTTTTGTTTGCAAGCAGC
AGATTACGCGCAGAAAAAAAGGATCTCAAGAAGATCCTTTGATCTTTTCTACGGGGTCTGACGCTCAGTG
GAACGAAAACTCACGTTAAGGGATTTTGGTCATGAGATTATCAAAAAGGATCTTCACCTAGATCCTTTTA
AATTAAAAATGAAGTTTTAAATCAATCTAAAGTATATATGAGTAAACTTGGTCTGACAGTTACCAATGCT
TAATCAGTGAGGCACCTATCTCAGCGATCTGTCTATTTCGTTCATCCATAGTTGCCTGACTCCCCGTCGT
GTAGATAACTACGATACGGGAGGGCTTACCATCTGGCCCCAGTGCTGCAATGATACCGCGAGACCCACGC
TCACCGGCTCCAGATTTATCAGCAATAAACCAGCCAGCCGGAAGGGCCGAGCGCAGAAGTGGTCCTGCAA
CTTTATCCGCCTCCATCCAGTCTATTAATTGTTGCCGGGAAGCTAGAGTAAGTAGTTCGCCAGTTAATAG
TTTGCGCAACGTTGTTGCCATTGCTACAGGCATCGTGGTGTCACGCTCGTCGTTTGGTATGGCTTCATTC
AGCTCCGGTTCCCAACGATCAAGGCGAGTTACATGATCCCCCATGTTGTGCAAAAAAGCGGTTAGCTCCT
TCGGTCCTCCGATCGTTGTCAGAAGTAAGTTGGCCGCAGTGTTATCACTCATGGTTATGGCAGCACTGCA
TAATTCTCTTACTGTCATGCCATCCGTAAGATGCTTTTCTGTGACTGGTGAGTACTCAACCAAGTCATTC
TGAGAATAGTGTATGCGGCGACCGAGTTGCTCTTGCCCGGCGTCAATACGGGATAATACCGCGCCACATA
GCAGAACTTTAAAAGTGCTCATCATTGGAAAACGTTCTTCGGGGCGAAAACTCTCAAGGATCTTACCGCT
GTTGAGATCCAGTTCGATGTAACCCACTCGTGCACCCAACTGATCTTCAGCATCTTTTACTTTCACCAGC
GTTTCTGGGTGAGCAAAAACAGGAAGGCAAAATGCCGCAAAAAAGGGAATAAGGGCGACACGGAAATGTT
GAATACTCATACTCTTCCTTTTTCAATATTATTGAAGCATTTATCAGGGTTATTGTCTCATGAGCGGATA
CATATTTGAATGTATTTAGAAAAATAAACAAATAGGGGTTCCGCGCACATTTCCCCGAAAAGTGCCACCT
GACGTCTAAGAAACCATTATTATCATGACATTAACCTATAAAAATAGGCGTATCACGAGGCCCTTTCGTC
TCGCGCGTTTCGGTGATGACGGTGAAAACCTCTGACACATGCAGCTCCCGGAGACGGTCACAGCTTGTCT
GTAAGCGGATGCCGGGAGCAGACAAGCCCGTCAGGGCGCGTCAGCGGGTGTTGGCGGGTGTCGGGGCTGG
CTTAACTATGCGGCATCAGAGCAGATTGTACTGAGAGTGCACCATAAAATTGTAAACGTTAATATTTTGT
TAAAATTCGCGTTAAATTTTTGTTAAATCAGCTCATTTTTTAACCAATAGGCCGAAATCGGCAAAATCCC
TTATAAATCAAAAGAATAGCCCGAGATAGGGT
[37 nt withheld, positions 2133-2169]
AAAGAACGTGGACTCCAACGTCAAAGG
[141 nt withheld, positions 2197-2337]
G
[142 nt withheld, positions 2339-2480]
TATGCGGTGTGAAATACCGCACAGATGCGTAAGGAGAAAATACCGCATCAGGCGCCATTCGCCATTCAGG
CTGCGCAACTGTTGGGAAGGGCGATCGGTGCGGGCCTCTTCGCTATTACGCCAGCTGGCGAAAGGGGGAT
GTGCTGCAAGGCGATTAAGTTGGGTAACGCCAGGGTTTTCCCAGTCACGACGTTGTAAAACGACGGCCAG
TAATTAATTCGAGCTCGCCCGACATTGATTATTGACTAGTTATTAATAGTAATCAATTACGGGGTCATTA
GTTCATAGCCCATATATGGAGTTCCGCGTTACATAACTTACGGTAAATGGCCCGCCTGGCTGACCGCCCA
ACGACCCCCGCCCATTGACGTCAATAATGACGTATGTTCCCATAGTAACGCCAATAGGGACTTTCCATTG
ACGTCAATGGGTGGAGTATTTACGGTAAACTGCCCACTTGGCAGTACATCAAGTGTATCATATGCCAAGT
ACGCCCCCTATTGACGTCAATGACGGTAAATGGCCCGCCTGGCATTATGCCCAGTACATGACCTTATGGG
ACTTTCCTACTTGGCAGTACATCTACGTATTAGTCATCGCTATTACCATGGTGATGCGGTTTTGGCAGTA
CATCAATGGGCGTGGATAGCGGTTTGACTCACGGGGATTTCCAAGTCTCCACCCCATTGACGTCAATGGG
AGTTTGTTTTGGCACCAAAATCAACGGGACTTTCCAAAATGTCGTAACAACTCCGCCCCATTGACGCAAA
TGGGCGGTAGGCGTGTACGGTGGGAGGTCTATATAAGCAGAGCTCGTTTAGTGAACCGTCAGATCGCCTG
GAGACGCCATCCACGCTGTTTTGACCTCCATAGAAGACACCGGGACCGATCCAGCCTCCGCGGCCGGGAA
CGGTGCATTGGAACGCGGATTCCCCGTGCCAAGAGTGACGTAAGTACCGCCTATAGAGTCTATAGGCCCA
CCCCCTTGGCTTCGTTAGAACGCGGCTACAATTAATACATAACCTTATGTATCATACACATACGATTTAG
GTGACACTATAGAATAACATCCACTTTGCCTTTCTCTCCACAGGTGTCCACTCCCAGGTCCAACTGCACC
TCGGTTCTAGCTAGCGCTACCGGTTTAATTAATTCGAATTCGCCACCATGGGGTTGCCGCTGCCAGGGGG
CGTGCGGCAGCGCGGCGGCGGCGGCGGCGGCGGCGGCGGCGGCGGCGGCGGCGGAGGCGGCGGCGGCGGC
GGCGGCGGCGGCGGCGGCGGCGGCGGCGGCGGCGGCGGCGGCGGCGGCGGCGGCGGCGGCGGCGGCGGCG
GCGGCGGCGGCGGCGGCGGCGGCGGCGGCGGCGGCGGTGGCGGCGGCGGCGGCGGCGGCGGCGGCGGCGG
CGGCGGCGGCGGCGGCGGCGGCGGCGGCGGCGGCGGCGGCGGCGGCGGCGGCGGCGGCGGCGGCGGCGGC
GGCGGCGGCGGCGGCTGGGCCTCGACGGTGAGCAAGGGCGAGGAGCTGTTCACCGGGGTGGTGCCCATCC
TGGTCGAGCTGGACGGCGACGTAAACGGCCACAAGTTCAGCGTGTCCGGCGAGGGCGAGGGCGATGCCAC
CTACGGCAAGCTGACCCTGAAGTTCATCTGCACCACCGGCAAGCTGCCCGTGCCCTGGCCCACCCTCGTG
ACCACCCTGACCTACGGCGTGCAGTGCTTCAGCCGCTACCCCGACCACATGAAGCAGCACGACTTCTTCA
AGTCCGCCATGCCCGAAGGCTACGTCCAGGAGCGCACCATCTTCTTCAAGGACGACGGCAACTACAAGAC
CCGCGCCGAGGTGAAGTTCGAGGGCGACACCCTGGTGAACCGCATCGAGCTGAAGGGCATCGACTTCAAG
GAGGACGGCAACATCCTGGGGCACAAGCTGGAGTACAACTACAACAGCCACAACGTCTATATCATGGCCG
ACAAGCAGAAGAACGGCATCAAGGTGAACTTCAAGATCCGCCACAACATCGAGGACGGCAGCGTGCAGCT
CGCCGACCACTACCAGCAGAACACCCCCATCGGCGACGGCCCCGTGCTGCTGCCCGACAACCACTACCTG
AGCACCCAGTCCGCCCTGAGCAAAGACCCCAACGAGAAGCGCGATCACATGGTCCTGCTGGAGTTCGTGA
CCGCCGCCGGGATCACTCTCGGCATGGACGAGCTGTACAAGGGAGGGAGCGGCTATCCCTATGACGTGCC
TGATTACGCCGGCACAGGATCATACCCCTATGATGTGCCTGACTACGCTGGCAGCGCCGGATACCCTTAT
GATGTGCCTGATTATGCTTAGTGAGGATCCCCAGCTTGGCCGCCATGGCCCAACTTGTTTATTGCAGCTT
ATAATGGTTACAAATAAAGCAATAGCATCACAAATTTCACAAATAAAGCATTTTTTTCACTGCATTCTAG
TTGTGGTTTGTCCAAACTCATCAATGTATCTTATCATGTCTGGATCGGGAATTAATTCGGCGCAGCACCA
TGGCCTGAAATAACCTCTGAAAGAGGAACTTGGTTAGGTACCTTCTGAGGCGGAAAGAACCAGCTGTGGA
ATGTGTGTCAGTTAGGGTGTGGAAAGTCCCCAGGCTCCCCAGCAGGCAGAAGTATGCAAAGCATGCATCT
CAATTAGTCAGCAACCAGGTGTGGAAAGTCCCCAGGCTCCCCAGCAGGCAGAAGTATGCAAAGCATGCAT
CTCAATTAGTCAGCAACCATAGTCCCGCCCCTAACTCCGCCCATCCCGCCCCTAACTCCGCCCAGTTCCG
CCCATTCTCCGCCCCATGGCTGACTAATTTTTTTTATTTATGCAGAGGCCGAGGCCGCCTCGGCCTCTGA
GCTATTCCAGAAGTAGTGAGGAGGCTTTTTTGGAGGCCTAGGCTTTTGCAAAAAGCTGTTAACAGCTTGG
CTCGTAATCATGTCATAGCTGTTTCCTGTGTGAAATTGTTATCCGCTCACAATTCCACACAACATACGAG
CCGGAAGCATAAAGTGTAAAGCCTGGGGTGCCTAATGAGTGAGCTAACTCACATTAATTGCGTTGCGCTC
ACTGCCCGCTTTCCAGTCGGGAAACCTGTCGTGCCAGCTGCATTAATGAATCGGCCAACGCGCGGGGAGA
GGCGGTTTGCGTATTGGGCGCTCTTCCGCTTCCTCGCTCACTGACTCGCTGCGCTCGGTCGTTCGGCTGC
GGCGAGCGGTATCAGCTCACTCAAAGGCGGTAATACGGTTATCCACAGAATCAGGGGATAACGCAGGAAA
GAACATGTGAGCAAAAGGCCAGCAAAAGGCCAGGAACCGTAAAAAGGCCGCGTTGCTGGCGTT
Features (pLannotate 1.2.2; 36 found; start..end, strand, type, name):
      1..589     -  rep_origin     ori: high-copy-number ColE1/pMB1/pBR322/pUC origin of replication
    760..1620    -  CDS            AmpR: β-lactamase; bla; confers resistance to ampicillin, carbenicillin, and related antibiotics
   1621..1725    -  promoter       AmpR promoter: bla
   1820..1855    +  CDS            rop (fragment): Rop protein, which maintains plasmids at low copy number; rop
   1957..2006    +  misc_feature   bom (fragment): basis of mobility region from pBR322
   2082..2462    -  rep_origin     M13 ori (sequence partly withheld): M13 bacteriophage origin of replication; arrow indicates direction of (+) strand synthesis
   2481..2532    +  misc_feature   bom (fragment): basis of mobility region from pBR322
   2538..2691    -  CDS            lacZα (fragment): LacZα fragment of β-galactosidase; lacZ fragment
   2711..3090    +  enhancer       CMV enhancer: human cytomegalovirus immediate early enhancer
   3091..3294    +  promoter       CMV promoter: human cytomegalovirus (CMV) immediate early promoter
   3430..3473    +  intron         CMV intron (fragment): modified intron A from human cytomegalovirus
   3525..3543    +  promoter       SP6 promoter: promoter for bacteriophage SP6 RNA polymerase
   3547..3584    +  CDS            IgH signal sequence (fragment): signal sequence from the mouse immunoglobulin heavy chain variable region
   3684..3701    +  promoter       chicken β-actin promoter (fragment): contains a 21-bp deletion relative to the standard chicken β-actin promoter
   3702..3719    +  promoter       chicken β-actin promoter (fragment): contains a 21-bp deletion relative to the standard chicken β-actin promoter
   3724..3743    +  promoter       chicken β-actin promoter (fragment): contains a 21-bp deletion relative to the standard chicken β-actin promoter
   3744..3761    +  promoter       chicken β-actin promoter (fragment): contains a 21-bp deletion relative to the standard chicken β-actin promoter
   3762..3779    +  promoter       chicken β-actin promoter (fragment): contains a 21-bp deletion relative to the standard chicken β-actin promoter
   3780..3797    +  promoter       chicken β-actin promoter (fragment): contains a 21-bp deletion relative to the standard chicken β-actin promoter
   3798..3815    +  promoter       chicken β-actin promoter (fragment): contains a 21-bp deletion relative to the standard chicken β-actin promoter
   3816..3833    +  promoter       chicken β-actin promoter (fragment): contains a 21-bp deletion relative to the standard chicken β-actin promoter
   3849..3866    +  promoter       chicken β-actin promoter (fragment): contains a 21-bp deletion relative to the standard chicken β-actin promoter
   3867..3884    +  promoter       chicken β-actin promoter (fragment): contains a 21-bp deletion relative to the standard chicken β-actin promoter
   3885..3902    +  promoter       chicken β-actin promoter (fragment): contains a 21-bp deletion relative to the standard chicken β-actin promoter
   3903..3920    +  promoter       chicken β-actin promoter (fragment): contains a 21-bp deletion relative to the standard chicken β-actin promoter
   3921..3938    +  promoter       chicken β-actin promoter (fragment): contains a 21-bp deletion relative to the standard chicken β-actin promoter
   3939..3956    +  promoter       chicken β-actin promoter (fragment): contains a 21-bp deletion relative to the standard chicken β-actin promoter
   3978..4691    +  CDS            EGFP: EGFP is a basic (constitutively fluorescent) green fluorescent protein published in 1996, derived from Aequorea victoria. It is reported to be a rapidly-maturing weak dimer with moderate acid sensitivity.
   4704..4726    +  CDS            3xHA (fragment): three tandem HA epitope tags
   4842..4976    +  polyA_signal   SV40 poly(A) signal: SV40 polyadenylation signal
   5045..5402    +  promoter       SV40 promoter: SV40 enhancer and early promoter
   5456..5472    -  protein_bind   lac operator: The lac repressor binds to the lac operator to inhibit transcription in E. coli. This inhibition can be relieved by adding lactose or isopropyl-β-D-thiogalactopyranoside (IPTG). lac repressor encoded by lacI
   5480..5510    -  promoter       lac promoter: promoter for the E. coli lac operon
   5525..5546    -  protein_bind   CAP binding site: CAP binding activates transcription in the presence of cAMP. E. coli catabolite activator protein
   5559..5651    -  CDS            lacI (fragment): lac repressor; lacI; The lac repressor binds to the lac operator to inhibit transcription in E. coli. This inhibition can be relieved by adding lactose or isopropyl-β-D-thiogalactopyranoside (IPTG).
   5653..5786    -  rep_origin     RSF ori (fragment): Plasmids containing the RSF 1030 origin of replication can be propagated in E. coli cells that contain additional plasmids with compatible origins.
