[The description below was written by a language model from this plasmid's Addgene catalogue record and pLannotate feature annotations shown in this document.]
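Description:
pRK5R 99xGly is a mammalian expression plasmid for transient production of a polyglycine tract fused at its C terminus to EGFP and a 3xHA epitope tag. It is built on pRK5R, a derivative of pRK5 in which the bacterial origin of replication has been reversed. The plasmid is propagated in E. coli at high copy from a ColE1/pUC-type origin and selected with ampicillin through the β-lactamase gene. The sequenced record of about 5.8 kb also contains an M13 phage origin and small remnants of lac, rop and bom sequences from the backbone lineage.

Expression is driven by the human CMV immediate-early enhancer and promoter, followed by a fragment of CMV intron A and an SP6 promoter, with an SV40 polyadenylation signal downstream of the coding region. An SV40 enhancer/early promoter element lies after the poly(A) signal. Between the promoter region and EGFP, the automated annotation lists a run of short "chicken β-actin promoter" fragments. These are most likely spurious matches to the GC-rich glycine-coding repeat rather than real promoter elements, since they occupy the position where the polyglycine tract should be. The short IgH signal sequence fragment is probably a partial match of the same kind. Only a fragment of the 3xHA tag was annotated.

The associated study concerns polyglycine-mediated protein aggregation in GGC repeat expansion disorders. In that setting, EGFP allows the polyglycine protein to be visualised and the HA tag supports detection or immunoprecipitation. The repeat is difficult to maintain and sequence: long-read sequencing indicated about 94 glycine repeats rather than the nominal 99, and the depositor advises verifying repeat length in each preparation.
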