Addgene plasmid #211356: pRK5R 99xGly
Purpose: Transient expression of 99xGly-EGFP-3xHA
Depositing lab: Raghu Chivukula. Depositing organization: Massachusetts General Hospital. Publication: Polyglycine-mediated aggregation of FAM98B disrupts tRNA processing in GGC repeat disorders. Yang J, Xu Y, Ziehr DR, Taylor MS, Valenstein ML, Frenkel EM, Bush JR, Rutter K, Stevanovski I, Shi CY, Kesavan M, Pinto RM, Deveson I, Bartel DP, Sabatini DM, Chivukula RR. Science. 2025 Jul 17;389(6757):eado2403. doi: 10.1126/science.ado2403. Epub 2025 Jul 17. PubMed 40674500.
Backbone
  Vector backbone: pRK5R
  Modifications to backbone: Reversed origin of replication versus pRK5.
  Vector type: Mammalian Expression
Growth in bacteria
  Bacterial resistance: Ampicillin, 100 μg/mL
  Growth temperature: 37°C
  Growth strain: DH5alpha
  Copy number: High Copy
Gene/Insert
  Gene/Insert name: 99xGly-EGFP-3xHA
  Species: H. sapiens (human)
  Tag / fusion protein: EGFP-3xHA (C terminal on insert)
Terms and licenses: Academic/Nonprofit Terms; Industry Terms: Not Available to Industry
Depositor comments: This material includes a long poly-glycine repeat that is challenging to maintain and sequence accurately. Addgene’s long-read sequencing results confirm approximately 94 repeats in the current samples. The depositor recommends that the length of repeats should be verified for each prep via restriction digest, Nanopore sequencing, or both. The depositing lab is happy to provide guidance if needed.
How to cite: pRK5R 99xGly was a gift from Raghu Chivukula (Addgene plasmid # 211356 ; http://n2t.net/addgene:211356 ; RRID:Addgene_211356)
